>Addgene plasmid #13217 | pc3XB-ZF83 | depositor full sequence | sequence record 7566 | Author sequence
GACGGATCGGGAGATCTCCCGATCCCCTATGGTGCACTCTCAGTACAATCTGCTCTGATGCCGCATAGTT
AAGCCAGTATCTGCTCCCTGCTTGTGTGTTGGAGGTCGCTGAGTAGTGCGCGAGCAAAATTTAAGCTACA
ACAAGGCAAGGCTTGACCGACAATTGCATGAAGAATCTGCTTAGGGTTAGGCGTTTTGCGCTGCTTCGCG
ATGTACGGGCCAGATATACGCGTTGACATTGATTATTGACTAGTTATTAATAGTAATCAATTACGGGGTC
ATTAGTTCATAGCCCATATATGGAGTTCCGCGTTACATAACTTACGGTAAATGGCCCGCCTGGCTGACCG
CCCAACGACCCCCGCCCATTGACGTCAATAATGACGTATGTTCCCATAGTAACGCCAATAGGGACTTTCC
ATTGACGTCAATGGGTGGAGTATTTACGGTAAACTGCCCACTTGGCAGTACATCAAGTGTATCATATGCC
AAGTACGCCCCCTATTGACGTCAATGACGGTAAATGGCCCGCCTGGCATTATGCCCAGTACATGACCTTA
TGGGACTTTCCTACTTGGCAGTACATCTACGTATTAGTCATCGCTATTACCATGGTGATGCGGTTTTGGC
AGTACATCAATGGGCGTGGATAGCGGTTTGACTCACGGGGATTTCCAAGTCTCCACCCCATTGACGTCAA
TGGGAGTTTGTTTTGGCACCAAAATCAACGGGACTTTCCAAAATGTCGTAACAACTCCGCCCCATTGACG
CAAATGGGCGGTAGGCGTGTACGGTGGGAGGTCTATATAAGCAGAGCTCTCTGGCTAACTAGAGAACCCA
CTGCTTACTGGCTTATCGAAATTAATACGACTCACTATAGGGAGACCCAAGCTGGCTAGCGTTTAAACGG
GCCCTCTAGACCCGGGGAGAAGCCTTACAAATGCCCAGAATGTGGAAAGAGTTTTAGCGAAAGGTCTCAT
CTCAGAGAGCACCAGAGAACACATACCGGTGGATCCTCTGCACAGTAGTAAGCTTAAGTTTAAACCGCTG
ATCAGCCTCGACTGTGCCTTCTAGTTGCCAGCCATCTGTTGTTTGCCCCTCCCCCGTGCCTTCCTTGACC
CTGGAAGGTGCCACTCCCACTGTCCTTTCCTAATAAAATGAGGAAATTGCATCGCATTGTCTGAGTAGGT
GTCATTCTATTCTGGGGGGTGGGGTGGGGCAGGACAGCAAGGGGGAGGATTGGGAAGACAATAGCAGGCA
TGCTGGGGATGCGGTGGGCTCTATGGCTTCTGAGGCGGAAAGAACCAGCTGGGGCTCTAGGGGGTATCCC
C
[124 nt withheld, positions 1332-1455]
C
[91 nt withheld, positions 1457-1547]
A
[49 nt withheld, positions 1549-1597]
CCTTTGACGTTGGAGTCCACGTTCTTT
[37 nt withheld, positions 1625-1661]
ACCCTATCTCGGTCTATTCTTTTGATTTATAAGGGATTTTGCCGATTTCGGCCTATTGGTTAAAAAATGA
GCTGATTTAACAAAAATTTAACGCGAATTAATTCTGTGGAATGTGTGTCAGTTAGGGTGTGGAAAGTCCC
CAGGCTCCCCAGCAGGCAGAAGTATGCAAAGCATGCATCTCAATTAGTCAGCAACCAGGTGTGGAAAGTC
CCCAGGCTCCCCAGCAGGCAGAAGTATGCAAAGCATGCATCTCAATTAGTCAGCAACCATAGTCCCGCCC
CTAACTCCGCCCATCCCGCCCCTAACTCCGCCCAGTTCCGCCCATTCTCCGCCCCATGGCTGACTAATTT
TTTTTATTTATGCAGAGGCCGAGGCCGCCTCTGCCTCTGAGCTATTCCAGAAGTAGTGAGGAGGCTTTTT
TGGAGGCCTAGGCTTTTGCAAAAAGCTCCCGGCCGGGAGCTTGTATATCCATTTTCGGATCTGATCAAGA
GACAGGATGAGGATCGTTTCGCATGATTGAACAAGATGGATTGCACGCAGGTTCTCCGGCCGCTTGGGTG
GAGAGGCTATTCGGCTATGACTGGGCACAACAGACAATCGGCTGCTCTGATGCCGCCGTGTTCCGGCTGT
CAGCGCAGGGGCGCCCGGTTCTTTTTGTCAAGACCGACCTGTCCGGTGCCCTGAATGAACTGCAGGACGA
GGCAGCGCGGCTATCGTGGCTGGCCACGACGGGCGTTCCTTGCGCAGCTGTGCTCGACGTTGTCACTGAA
GCGGGAAGGGACTGGCTGCTATTGGGCGAAGTGCCGGGGCAGGATCTCCTGTCATCTCACCTTGCTCCTG
CCGAGAAAGTATCCATCATGGCTGATGCAATGCGGCGGCTGCATACGCTTGATCCGGCTACCTGCCCATT
CGACCACCAAGCGAAACATCGCATCGAGCGAGCACGTACTCGGATGGAAGCCGGTCTTGTCGATCAGGAT
GATCTGGACGAAGAGCATCAGGGGCTCGCGCCAGCCGAACTGTTCGCCAGGCTCAAGGCGCGCATGCCCG
ACGGCGAGGATCTCGTCGTGACCCATGGCGATGCCTGCTTGCCGAATATCATGGTGGAAAATGGCCGCTT
TTCTGGATTCATCGACTGTGGCCGGCTGGGTGTGGCGGACCGCTATCAGGACATAGCGTTGGCTACCCGT
GATATTGCTGAAGAGCTTGGCGGCGAATGGGCTGACCGCTTCCTCGTGCTTTACGGTATCGCCGCTCCCG
ATTCGCAGCGCATCGCCTTCTATCGCCTTCTTGACGAGTTCTTCTGAGCGGGACTCTGGGGTTCGAAATG
ACCGACCAAGCGACGCCCAACCTGCCATCACGAGATTTCGATTCCACCGCCGCCTTCTATGAAAGGTTGG
GCTTCGGAATCGTTTTCCGGGACGCCGGCTGGATGATCCTCCAGCGCGGGGATCTCATGCTGGAGTTCTT
CGCCCACCCCAACTTGTTTATTGCAGCTTATAATGGTTACAAATAAAGCAATAGCATCACAAATTTCACA
AATAAAGCATTTTTTTCACTGCATTCTAGTTGTGGTTTGTCCAAACTCATCAATGTATCTTATCATGTCT
GTATACCGTCGACCTCTAGCTAGAGCTTGGCGTAATCATGGTCATAGCTGTTTCCTGTGTGAAATTGTTA
TCCGCTCACAATTCCACACAACATACGAGCCGGAAGCATAAAGTGTAAAGCCTGGGGTGCCTAATGAGTG
AGCTAACTCACATTAATTGCGTTGCGCTCACTGCCCGCTTTCCAGTCGGGAAACCTGTCGTGCCAGCTGC
ATTAATGAATCGGCCAACGCGCGGGGAGAGGCGGTTTGCGTATTGGGCGCTCTTCCGCTTCCTCGCTCAC
TGACTCGCTGCGCTCGGTCGTTCGGCTGCGGCGAGCGGTATCAGCTCACTCAAAGGCGGTAATACGGTTA
TCCACAGAATCAGGGGATAACGCAGGAAAGAACATGTGAGCAAAAGGCCAGCAAAAGGCCAGGAACCGTA
AAAAGGCCGCGTTGCTGGCGTTTTTCCATAGGCTCCGCCCCCCTGACGAGCATCACAAAAATCGACGCTC
AAGTCAGAGGTGGCGAAACCCGACAGGACTATAAAGATACCAGGCGTTTCCCCCTGGAAGCTCCCTCGTG
CGCTCTCCTGTTCCGACCCTGCCGCTTACCGGATACCTGTCCGCCTTTCTCCCTTCGGGAAGCGTGGCGC
TTTCTCATAGCTCACGCTGTAGGTATCTCAGTTCGGTGTAGGTCGTTCGCTCCAAGCTGGGCTGTGTGCA
CGAACCCCCCGTTCAGCCCGACCGCTGCGCCTTATCCGGTAACTATCGTCTTGAGTCCAACCCGGTAAGA
CACGACTTATCGCCACTGGCAGCAGCCACTGGTAACAGGATTAGCAGAGCGAGGTATGTAGGCGGTGCTA
CAGAGTTCTTGAAGTGGTGGCCTAACTACGGCTACACTAGAAGAACAGTATTTGGTATCTGCGCTCTGCT
GAAGCCAGTTACCTTCGGAAAAAGAGTTGGTAGCTCTTGATCCGGCAAACAAACCACCGCTGGTAGCGGT
TTTTTTGTTTGCAAGCAGCAGATTACGCGCAGAAAAAAAGGATCTCAAGAAGATCCTTTGATCTTTTCTA
CGGGGTCTGACGCTCAGTGGAACGAAAACTCACGTTAAGGGATTTTGGTCATGAGATTATCAAAAAGGAT
CTTCACCTAGATCCTTTTAAATTAAAAATGAAGTTTTAAATCAATCTAAAGTATATATGAGTAAACTTGG
TCTGACAGTTACCAATGCTTAATCAGTGAGGCACCTATCTCAGCGATCTGTCTATTTCGTTCATCCATAG
TTGCCTGACTCCCCGTCGTGTAGATAACTACGATACGGGAGGGCTTACCATCTGGCCCCAGTGCTGCAAT
GATACCGCGAGACCCACGCTCACCGGCTCCAGATTTATCAGCAATAAACCAGCCAGCCGGAAGGGCCGAG
CGCAGAAGTGGTCCTGCAACTTTATCCGCCTCCATCCAGTCTATTAATTGTTGCCGGGAAGCTAGAGTAA
GTAGTTCGCCAGTTAATAGTTTGCGCAACGTTGTTGCCATTGCTACAGGCATCGTGGTGTCACGCTCGTC
GTTTGGTATGGCTTCATTCAGCTCCGGTTCCCAACGATCAAGGCGAGTTACATGATCCCCCATGTTGTGC
AAAAAAGCGGTTAGCTCCTTCGGTCCTCCGATCGTTGTCAGAAGTAAGTTGGCCGCAGTGTTATCACTCA
TGGTTATGGCAGCACTGCATAATTCTCTTACTGTCATGCCATCCGTAAGATGCTTTTCTGTGACTGGTGA
GTACTCAACCAAGTCATTCTGAGAATAGTGTATGCGGCGACCGAGTTGCTCTTGCCCGGCGTCAATACGG
GATAATACCGCGCCACATAGCAGAACTTTAAAAGTGCTCATCATTGGAAAACGTTCTTCGGGGCGAAAAC
TCTCAAGGATCTTACCGCTGTTGAGATCCAGTTCGATGTAACCCACTCGTGCACCCAACTGATCTTCAGC
ATCTTTTACTTTCACCAGCGTTTCTGGGTGAGCAAAAACAGGAAGGCAAAATGCCGCAAAAAAGGGAATA
AGGGCGACACGGAAATGTTGAATACTCATACTCTTCCTTTTTCAATATTATTGAAGCATTTATCAGGGTT
ATTGTCTCATGAGCGGATACATATTTGAATGTATTTAGAAAAATAAACAAATAGGGGTTCCGCGCACATT
TCCCCGAAAAGTGCCACCTGACGTC
Features (pLannotate 1.2.2; 20 found; start..end, strand, type, name):
     28..80      -  misc_feature   bom (fragment): basis of mobility region from pBR322
    235..614     +  enhancer       CMV enhancer: human cytomegalovirus immediate early enhancer
    615..818     +  promoter       CMV promoter: human cytomegalovirus (CMV) immediate early promoter
    814..847     +  LTR            5' LTR (truncated) (fragment): truncated 5' long terminal repeat (LTR) from HIV-1
    863..881     +  promoter       T7 promoter: promoter for bacteriophage T7 RNA polymerase
    927..1019    +  CDS            Znf22 (fragment): ZNF22_MOUSE - Also known as Krox25, Krox26, Zfp422. Experimental evidence at protein level: Swiss-Prot protein existence level 1. Binds DNA through the consensus sequence 5'-CAATG-3'. May be involved in transcriptional regulation and may play a role in tooth formation. From Mus musculus (Mouse).
   1062..1286    +  polyA_signal   bGH poly(A) signal: bovine growth hormone polyadenylation signal
   1290..1311    +  promoter       SV40 promoter (fragment): SV40 enhancer and early promoter
   1332..1760    +  rep_origin     f1 ori (sequence partly withheld): f1 bacteriophage origin of replication; arrow indicates direction of (+) strand synthesis
   1774..2103    +  promoter       SV40 promoter: SV40 enhancer and early promoter
   2174..2965    +  CDS            neo: KKA2_KLEPN - Also known as kan, nptII. Experimental evidence at protein level: Swiss-Prot protein existence level 1. Resistance to kanamycin, neomycin, paromomycin, ribostamycin, butirosin and gentamicin B. From Klebsiella pneumoniae.
   2989..3147    +  CDS            ble (fragment): BLE_KLEPN - Experimental evidence at protein level: Swiss-Prot protein existence level 1. Binding protein with a strong affinity to the bleomycin family of antibiotics. Binds to CL990; an antimitotic-antibiotic compound. From Klebsiella pneumoniae.
   3142..3263    +  polyA_signal   SV40 poly(A) signal: SV40 polyadenylation signal
   3336..3352    -  protein_bind   lac operator: The lac repressor binds to the lac operator to inhibit transcription in E. coli. This inhibition can be relieved by adding lactose or isopropyl-β-D-thiogalactopyranoside (IPTG). lac repressor encoded by lacI
   3360..3390    -  promoter       lac promoter: promoter for the E. coli lac operon
   3405..3426    -  protein_bind   CAP binding site: CAP binding activates transcription in the presence of cAMP. E. coli catabolite activator protein
   3439..3531    -  CDS            lacI (fragment): lac repressor; lacI; The lac repressor binds to the lac operator to inhibit transcription in E. coli. This inhibition can be relieved by adding lactose or isopropyl-β-D-thiogalactopyranoside (IPTG).
   3714..4299    -  rep_origin     ori: high-copy-number ColE1/pMB1/pBR322/pUC origin of replication
   4470..5330    -  CDS            AmpR: β-lactamase; bla; confers resistance to ampicillin, carbenicillin, and related antibiotics
   5331..5435    -  promoter       AmpR promoter: bla
