[The description below was written by a language model from this plasmid's Addgene catalogue record and pLannotate feature annotations shown in this document.]
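Description:
pc3XB-ZF83 is a module-archive plasmid from the Zinc Finger Consortium Modular Assembly Kit v1.0, built on pc3XB, a modified version of the Invitrogen pcDNA3 mammalian expression vector. It is a high-copy plasmid propagated in E. coli through a ColE1/pUC-type origin and selected with ampicillin via the β-lactamase gene. An f1 origin is also present. For mammalian cells, the backbone carries a neomycin phosphotransferase cassette driven by the SV40 enhancer/early promoter and terminated by the SV40 poly(A) signal, which allows G418 selection.

The payload is ZF83, a roughly 90 bp insert encoding a single Cys2His2 zinc finger module from the Barbas module set. The depositor lists its DNA target as the triplet AGC. The insert lies between XbaI and BamHI sites, both of which are preserved. It sits downstream of the CMV enhancer/promoter and a T7 promoter (which also serves as the 5′ sequencing primer site) and upstream of the bovine growth hormone poly(A) signal. The automated annotation labels this short coding region as a fragment of mouse Znf22. This most likely reflects similarity among zinc finger motifs rather than the module's true origin. Likewise, the small "HIV-1 LTR", ble, lacI and bom fragment calls look like backbone remnants or incidental matches, not functional elements.

As the associated publication title indicates, the plasmid is a standardized building block for engineering zinc finger nucleases by modular assembly. Individual finger modules from the kit are joined by restriction cloning into multi-finger arrays that recognise longer DNA sites. The record does not state the details of the downstream nuclease fusion.
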