>Addgene plasmid #13217 | pc3XB-ZF83 | addgene partial sequence | sequence record 19601 | CMV-F 5'-CGCAAATGGGCGGTAGGCGTG-3'
CAGAGCTCTCTGGCTAACTAGAGAACCCACTGCTTACTGGCTTATCGAAATTAATACGACTCACTATAGG
GAGACCCAAGCTGGCTAGCGTTTAAACGGGCCCTCTAGACCCGGGGAGAAGCCTTACAAATGCCCAGAAT
GTGGAAAGAGTTTTAGCGAAAGGTCTCATCTCAGAGAGCACCAGAGAACACATACCGGTGGATCCTCTGC
ACAGTAGTAAGCTTAAGTTTAAACCGCTGATCAGCCTCGACTGTGCCTTCTAGTTGCCAGCCATCTGTTG
TTTGCCCCTCCCCCGTGCCTTCCTTGACCCTGGAAGGTGCCACTCCCACTGTCCTTTCCTAATAAAATGA
GGAAATTGCATCGCATTGTCTGAGTAGGTGTCATTCTATTCTGGGGGGTGGGGTGGGGC
