Addgene plasmid #13217: pc3XB-ZF83
Depositing lab: Daniel Voytas. Depositing organization: Iowa State University. Publication: Standardized reagents and protocols for engineering zinc finger nucleases by modular assembly. Wright DA, Thibodeau-Beganny S, Sander JD, Winfrey RJ, Hirsh AS, Eichtinger M, Fu F, Porteus MH, Dobbs D, Voytas DF, Joung JK. Nat Protoc. 2006;1(3):1637-52. doi: 10.1038/nprot.2006.259 PubMed 17406455.
Backbone
  Vector backbone: pc3XB
  Backbone manufacturer: Modified Invitrogen pcDNA3
  Backbone size w/o insert (bp): 5400
  Vector type: Mammalian Expression
  Selectable markers: Neomycin (select with G418)
Growth in bacteria
  Bacterial resistance: Ampicillin, 100 μg/mL
  Growth temperature: 37°C
  Growth strain: XL1 Blue
  Copy number: High Copy
Gene/Insert
  Gene/Insert name: ZF83
  Insert size (bp): 90
  Cloning method: Restriction Enzyme; 5′ cloning site XbaI (not destroyed); 3′ cloning site BamHI (not destroyed)
  Sequencing primers: 5′ T7
Terms and licenses: Academic/Nonprofit Terms; Industry Terms: Not Available to Industry
Depositor comments: Part of the Zinc Finger Consortium Modular Assembly Kit v1.0. Finger protein sequence: PGEKPYKCPECGKSFSERSHLREHQRTH. Target DNA sequence: AGC. This zinc finger is derived from the Barbas module set.
How to cite: pc3XB-ZF83 was a gift from Daniel Voytas (Addgene plasmid # 13217 ; http://n2t.net/addgene:13217 ; RRID:Addgene_13217)
